Addgene plasmid #163078: pcDNA3 FlipGFP(Mpro) T2A mCherry
Purpose: Expresses FlipGFP-based activity reporter of SARS-CoV-2 main protease Mpro and also mCherry
Depositing lab: Xiaokun Shu. Depositing organization: University of California, San Francisco (UCSF). Publication: Ethacridine inhibits SARS-CoV-2 by inactivating viral particles. Li X, Lidsky P, Xiao Y, Wu CT, Garcia-Knight M, Yang J, Nakayama T, Nayak JV, Jackson PK, Andino R, Shu X. PLoS Pathog. 2021 Sep 3;17(9):e1009898. doi: 10.1371/journal.ppat.1009898. PubMed 34478458.
Backbone
  Vector backbone: pcDNA3
  Vector type: Mammalian Expression
Growth in bacteria
  Bacterial resistance: Ampicillin, 100 μg/mL
  Growth temperature: 37°C
  Growth strain: DH5alpha
  Copy number: Unknown
Gene/Insert
  Gene/Insert name: FlipGFP-based Mpro activity reporter and mCherry
  Species: H. sapiens (human)
Terms and licenses: Academic/Nonprofit Terms; Industry Terms: Not Available to Industry
Depositor comments: Please visit https://doi.org/10.1101/2020.10.28.359042 for bioRxiv preprint.
How to cite: pcDNA3 FlipGFP(Mpro) T2A mCherry was a gift from Xiaokun Shu (Addgene plasmid # 163078 ; http://n2t.net/addgene:163078 ; RRID:Addgene_163078)
