[The description below was written by a language model from this plasmid's Addgene catalogue record and pLannotate feature annotations shown in this document.]
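Description:
pcDNA3 FlipGFP(Mpro) T2A mCherry is a 7.2 kb mammalian expression plasmid built on the pcDNA3 backbone that encodes a fluorogenic reporter of SARS-CoV-2 main protease (Mpro) activity together with a constitutive red reference protein. It is propagated in E. coli through a high-copy ColE1/pUC-type origin with ampicillin selection (AmpR under its own bla promoter), and it also carries an f1 origin. For selection in mammalian cells, an SV40 early promoter drives the neomycin phosphotransferase gene, followed by an SV40 polyadenylation signal. The short HIV-1 LTR, ble, lacI and bom matches in the annotation are small fragments and are probably backbone remnants or incidental hits rather than functional elements.

The payload is a single transcription unit driven by the CMV immediate-early enhancer and promoter and terminated by the bGH poly(A) signal; a T7 promoter sits just upstream of the coding region. The annotation detects two separate superfolder GFP-derived segments, consistent with the FlipGFP design, in which GFP is split and part of its beta-strand arrangement is held in a non-productive orientation until a protease cleavage site is cut. Here the name and stated purpose indicate an Mpro-responsive site, although the cleavage sequence and linker elements are not annotated in the table. Cleavage by Mpro allows the strands to flip, assemble with the rest of the barrel and produce green fluorescence. mCherry follows downstream; the T2A peptide named in the title, also not separately annotated, would release it as an independent protein from the same transcript. Red fluorescence therefore marks transfected cells and normalises for expression level. The reporter is intended for monitoring Mpro activity in cells, and the associated publication concerns inhibition of SARS-CoV-2.
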