Features (pLannotate 1.2.2; 22 found; start..end, strand, type, name):
      1..380     +  enhancer       CMV enhancer: human cytomegalovirus immediate early enhancer
    381..584     +  promoter       CMV promoter: human cytomegalovirus (CMV) immediate early promoter
    580..613     +  LTR            5' LTR (truncated) (fragment): truncated 5' long terminal repeat (LTR) from HIV-1
    629..647     +  promoter       T7 promoter: promoter for bacteriophage T7 RNA polymerase
    685..924     +  CDS            Superfolder GFP (fragment): Superfolder GFP is a basic (constitutively fluorescent) green fluorescent protein published in 2005, derived from Aequorea victoria. It is reported to be a very rapidly-maturing weak dimer.
   1135..1722    +  CDS            Superfolder GFP (fragment): Superfolder GFP is a basic (constitutively fluorescent) green fluorescent protein published in 2005, derived from Aequorea victoria. It is reported to be a very rapidly-maturing weak dimer.
   1798..2505    +  CDS            mCherry: mCherry is a basic (constitutively fluorescent) red fluorescent protein published in 2004, derived from Discosoma sp.. It is reported to be a very rapidly-maturing monomer with low acid sensitivity.
   2546..2770    +  polyA_signal   bGH poly(A) signal: bovine growth hormone polyadenylation signal
   2774..2795    +  promoter       SV40 promoter (fragment): SV40 enhancer and early promoter
   2816..3244    +  rep_origin     f1 ori (sequence partly withheld): f1 bacteriophage origin of replication; arrow indicates direction of (+) strand synthesis
   3258..3587    +  promoter       SV40 promoter: SV40 enhancer and early promoter
   3654..4445    +  CDS            neo: KKA2_KLEPN - Also known as kan, nptII. Experimental evidence at protein level: Swiss-Prot protein existence level 1. Resistance to kanamycin, neomycin, paromomycin, ribostamycin, butirosin and gentamicin B. From Klebsiella pneumoniae.
   4469..4627    +  CDS            ble (fragment): BLE_KLEPN - Experimental evidence at protein level: Swiss-Prot protein existence level 1. Binding protein with a strong affinity to the bleomycin family of antibiotics. Binds to CL990; an antimitotic-antibiotic compound. From Klebsiella pneumoniae.
   4622..4743    +  polyA_signal   SV40 poly(A) signal: SV40 polyadenylation signal
   4816..4832    -  protein_bind   lac operator: The lac repressor binds to the lac operator to inhibit transcription in E. coli. This inhibition can be relieved by adding lactose or isopropyl-β-D-thiogalactopyranoside (IPTG). lac repressor encoded by lacI
   4840..4870    -  promoter       lac promoter: promoter for the E. coli lac operon
   4885..4906    -  protein_bind   CAP binding site: CAP binding activates transcription in the presence of cAMP. E. coli catabolite activator protein
   4919..5011    -  CDS            lacI (fragment): lac repressor; lacI; The lac repressor binds to the lac operator to inhibit transcription in E. coli. This inhibition can be relieved by adding lactose or isopropyl-β-D-thiogalactopyranoside (IPTG).
   5194..5782    -  rep_origin     ori: high-copy-number ColE1/pMB1/pBR322/pUC origin of replication
   5953..6813    -  CDS            AmpR: β-lactamase; bla; confers resistance to ampicillin, carbenicillin, and related antibiotics
   6814..6918    -  promoter       AmpR promoter: bla
   6977..7029    -  misc_feature   bom (fragment): basis of mobility region from pBR322
>Addgene plasmid #163078 | pcDNA3 FlipGFP(Mpro) T2A mCherry | addgene full sequence | sequence record 320823 | Addgene NGS Result
GACATTGATTATTGACTAGTTATTAATAGTAATCAATTACGGGGTCATTAGTTCATAGCCCATATATGGA
GTTCCGCGTTACATAACTTACGGTAAATGGCCCGCCTGGCTGACCGCCCAACGACCCCCGCCCATTGACG
TCAATAATGACGTATGTTCCCATAGTAACGCCAATAGGGACTTTCCATTGACGTCAATGGGTGGAGTATT
TACGGTAAACTGCCCACTTGGCAGTACATCAAGTGTATCATATGCCAAGTACGCCCCCTATTGACGTCAA
TGACGGTAAATGGCCCGCCTGGCATTATGCCCAGTACATGACCTTATGGGACTTTCCTACTTGGCAGTAC
ATCTACGTATTAGTCATCGCTATTACCATGGTGATGCGGTTTTGGCAGTACATCAATGGGCGTGGATAGC
GGTTTGACTCACGGGGATTTCCAAGTCTCCACCCCATTGACGTCAATGGGAGTTTGTTTTGGCACCAAAA
TCAACGGGACTTTCCAAAATGTCGTAACAACTCCGCCCCATTGACGCAAATGGGCGGTAGGCGTGTACGG
TGGGAGGTCTATATAAGCAGAGCTCTCTGGCTAACTAGAGAACCCACTGCTTACTGGCTTATCGAAATTA
ATACGACTCACTATAGGGAGACCCAAGCTGGCTAGCGCCACCATGGACCTGCCTGACGACCACTACCTGT
CCACCCAGACCATCCTGTCCAAGGACCTGAACTCCGGACTCAGATCTGGCAGCGGTCTCGAGATGGAAGT
TAGCGCTCTGGAAAAAGAAGTGTCTGCACTAGAGAAAGAAGTAAGTGCCCTTGAGAAGGAGGTGTCCGCA
CTAGAGAAGGAGGTCAGCGCCCTGGAAAAGGAAAAGCGAGACCATATGGTTTTGCTTGAGTATGTTACAG
CGGCTGGCATTACCGATGCATCAGCCGTGCTGCAGAGCGGCTTCAGGAAGGTGTCCGCCCTGAAGGAAAA
AGTAAGCGCACTGAAAGAAAAGGTGAGCGCGCTGAAGGAGAAAGTGAGCGCCCTGAAAGAGAAAGTCTCT
GCCCTTAAGGAGGATATCGAGGGCAGAGGAAGTCTGCTAACATGCGGTGACGTCGAGGAGAATCCTGGCC
CAAAGCTTGCCACCATGCGCAAAGGCGAAGAACTGTTTACCGGCATTGTGCCGATTCTGGTGGAACTGGA
TGGCGATGTGAACGGCCATAAATTTTTTGTGCGCGGCGAAGGCGAAGGCGATGCGACCATTGGCAAACTG
AGCCTGAAATTTATTTGCACCACCGGCAAACTGCCGGTGCCGTGGCCGACCCTGGTGACCACCCTGACCT
ATGGCGTGCAGTGCTTTAGCCGCTATCCGGATCATATGAAACGCCATGATTTTTTTAAAAGCGCGATGCC
GGAAGGCTATGTGCAGGAACGCACCATTTATTTTAAAGATGATGGCACCTATAAAACCCGCGCGGAAGTG
AAATTTGAAGGCGATACCCTGGTGAACCGCATTGAACTGAAAGGCATTGATTTTAAAGAAGATGGCAACA
TTCTGGGCCATAAACTGGAATATAACTTTAACAGCCATAAAGTGTATATTACCGCGGATAAACAGAACAA
CGGCATTAAAGCGAACTTTACCATTCGCCATAACGTGGAAGATGGCAGCGTGCAGCTGGCGGATCATTAT
CAGCAGAACACCCCGATTGGCGATGGCCCGGTTCTTCTTCCTGGCGGCCGCTCTAGAGAGGGCAGAGGAA
GTCTGCTAACATGCGGTGACGTCGAGGAGAATCCTGGCCCAGAATTGATGGTGAGCAAGGGCGAGGAGGA
TAACATGGCCATCATCAAGGAGTTCATGCGCTTCAAGGTGCACATGGAGGGCTCCGTGAACGGCCACGAG
TTCGAGATCGAGGGCGAGGGCGAGGGCCGCCCCTACGAGGGCACCCAGACCGCCAAGCTGAAGGTGACCA
AGGGTGGCCCCCTGCCCTTCGCCTGGGACATCCTGTCCCCTCAGTTCATGTACGGCTCCAAGGCCTACGT
GAAGCACCCCGCCGACATCCCCGACTACTTGAAGCTGTCCTTCCCCGAGGGCTTCAAGTGGGAGCGCGTG
ATGAACTTCGAGGACGGCGGCGTGGTGACCGTGACCCAGGACTCCTCCCTGCAGGACGGCGAGTTCATCT
ACAAGGTGAAGCTGCGCGGCACCAACTTCCCCTCCGACGGCCCCGTAATGCAGAAGAAGACCATGGGCTG
GGAGGCCTCCTCCGAGCGGATGTACCCCGAGGACGGCGCCCTGAAGGGCGAGATCAAGCAGAGGCTGAAG
CTGAAGGACGGCGGCCACTACGACGCTGAGGTCAAGACCACCTACAAGGCCAAGAAGCCCGTGCAGCTGC
CCGGCGCCTACAACGTCAACATCAAGTTGGACATCACCTCCCACAACGAGGACTACACCATCGTGGAACA
GTACGAACGCGCCGAGGGCCGCCACTCCACCGGCGGCATGGACGAGCTGTACAAGTAATCTAGAGGGCCC
GTTTAAACCCGCTGATCAGCCTCGACTGTGCCTTCTAGTTGCCAGCCATCTGTTGTTTGCCCCTCCCCCG
TGCCTTCCTTGACCCTGGAAGGTGCCACTCCCACTGTCCTTTCCTAATAAAATGAGGAAATTGCATCGCA
TTGTCTGAGTAGGTGTCATTCTATTCTGGGGGGTGGGGTGGGGCAGGACAGCAAGGGGGAGGATTGGGAA
GACAATAGCAGGCATGCTGGGGATGCGGTGGGCTCTATGGCTTCTGAGGCGGAAAGAACCAGCTGGGGCT
CTAGGGGGTATCCCC
[124 nt withheld, positions 2816-2939]
C
[91 nt withheld, positions 2941-3031]
A
[49 nt withheld, positions 3033-3081]
CCTTTGACGTTGGAGTCCACGTTCTTT
[37 nt withheld, positions 3109-3145]
ACCCTATCTCGGTCTATTCTTTTGATTTATAAGGGATTTTGCCGATTTCGGCCTATTGGTTAAAAAATGA
GCTGATTTAACAAAAATTTAACGCGAATTAATTCTGTGGAATGTGTGTCAGTTAGGGTGTGGAAAGTCCC
CAGGCTCCCCAGCAGGCAGAAGTATGCAAAGCATGCATCTCAATTAGTCAGCAACCAGGTGTGGAAAGTC
CCCAGGCTCCCCAGCAGGCAGAAGTATGCAAAGCATGCATCTCAATTAGTCAGCAACCATAGTCCCGCCC
CTAACTCCGCCCATCCCGCCCCTAACTCCGCCCAGTTCCGCCCATTCTCCGCCCCATGGCTGACTAATTT
TTTTTATTTATGCAGAGGCCGAGGCCGCCTCTGCCTCTGAGCTATTCCAGAAGTAGTGAGGAGGCTTTTT
TGGAGGCCTAGGCTTTTGCAAAAAGCTCCCGGGAGCTTGTATATCCATTTTCGGATCTGATCAAGAGACA
GGATGAGGATCGTTTCGCATGATTGAACAAGATGGATTGCACGCAGGTTCTCCGGCCGCTTGGGTGGAGA
GGCTATTCGGCTATGACTGGGCACAACAGACAATCGGCTGCTCTGATGCCGCCGTGTTCCGGCTGTCAGC
GCAGGGGCGCCCGGTTCTTTTTGTCAAGACCGACCTGTCCGGTGCCCTGAATGAACTGCAGGACGAGGCA
GCGCGGCTATCGTGGCTGGCCACGACGGGCGTTCCTTGCGCAGCTGTGCTCGACGTTGTCACTGAAGCGG
GAAGGGACTGGCTGCTATTGGGCGAAGTGCCGGGGCAGGATCTCCTGTCATCTCACCTTGCTCCTGCCGA
GAAAGTATCCATCATGGCTGATGCAATGCGGCGGCTGCATACGCTTGATCCGGCTACCTGCCCATTCGAC
CACCAAGCGAAACATCGCATCGAGCGAGCACGTACTCGGATGGAAGCCGGTCTTGTCGATCAGGATGATC
TGGACGAAGAGCATCAGGGGCTCGCGCCAGCCGAACTGTTCGCCAGGCTCAAGGCGCGCATGCCCGACGG
CGAGGATCTCGTCGTGACCCATGGCGATGCCTGCTTGCCGAATATCATGGTGGAAAATGGCCGCTTTTCT
GGATTCATCGACTGTGGCCGGCTGGGTGTGGCGGACCGCTATCAGGACATAGCGTTGGCTACCCGTGATA
TTGCTGAAGAGCTTGGCGGCGAATGGGCTGACCGCTTCCTCGTGCTTTACGGTATCGCCGCTCCCGATTC
GCAGCGCATCGCCTTCTATCGCCTTCTTGACGAGTTCTTCTGAGCGGGACTCTGGGGTTCGAAATGACCG
ACCAAGCGACGCCCAACCTGCCATCACGAGATTTCGATTCCACCGCCGCCTTCTATGAAAGGTTGGGCTT
CGGAATCGTTTTCCGGGACGCCGGCTGGATGATCCTCCAGCGCGGGGATCTCATGCTGGAGTTCTTCGCC
CACCCCAACTTGTTTATTGCAGCTTATAATGGTTACAAATAAAGCAATAGCATCACAAATTTCACAAATA
AAGCATTTTTTTCACTGCATTCTAGTTGTGGTTTGTCCAAACTCATCAATGTATCTTATCATGTCTGTAT
ACCGTCGACCTCTAGCTAGAGCTTGGCGTAATCATGGTCATAGCTGTTTCCTGTGTGAAATTGTTATCCG
CTCACAATTCCACACAACATACGAGCCGGAAGCATAAAGTGTAAAGCCTGGGGTGCCTAATGAGTGAGCT
AACTCACATTAATTGCGTTGCGCTCACTGCCCGCTTTCCAGTCGGGAAACCTGTCGTGCCAGCTGCATTA
ATGAATCGGCCAACGCGCGGGGAGAGGCGGTTTGCGTATTGGGCGCTCTTCCGCTTCCTCGCTCACTGAC
TCGCTGCGCTCGGTCGTTCGGCTGCGGCGAGCGGTATCAGCTCACTCAAAGGCGGTAATACGGTTATCCA
CAGAATCAGGGGATAACGCAGGAAAGAACATGTGAGCAAAAGGCCAGCAAAAGGCCAGGAACCGTAAAAA
GGCCGCGTTGCTGGCGTTTTTCCATAGGCTCCGCCCCCCTGACGAGCATCACAAAAATCGACGCTCAAGT
CAGAGGTGGCGAAACCCGACAGGACTATAAAGATACCAGGCGTTTCCCCCTGGAAGCTCCCTCGTGCGCT
CTCCTGTTCCGACCCTGCCGCTTACCGGATACCTGTCCGCCTTTCTCCCTTCGGGAAGCGTGGCGCTTTC
TCATAGCTCACGCTGTAGGTATCTCAGTTCGGTGTAGGTCGTTCGCTCCAAGCTGGGCTGTGTGCACGAA
CCCCCCGTTCAGCCCGACCGCTGCGCCTTATCCGGTAACTATCGTCTTGAGTCCAACCCGGTAAGACACG
ACTTATCGCCACTGGCAGCAGCCACTGGTAACAGGATTAGCAGAGCGAGGTATGTAGGCGGTGCTACAGA
GTTCTTGAAGTGGTGGCCTAACTACGGCTACACTAGAAGAACAGTATTTGGTATCTGCGCTCTGCTGAAG
CCAGTTACCTTCGGAAAAAGAGTTGGTAGCTCTTGATCCGGCAAACAAACCACCGCTGGTAGCGGTGGTT
TTTTTGTTTGCAAGCAGCAGATTACGCGCAGAAAAAAAGGATCTCAAGAAGATCCTTTGATCTTTTCTAC
GGGGTCTGACGCTCAGTGGAACGAAAACTCACGTTAAGGGATTTTGGTCATGAGATTATCAAAAAGGATC
TTCACCTAGATCCTTTTAAATTAAAAATGAAGTTTTAAATCAATCTAAAGTATATATGAGTAAACTTGGT
CTGACAGTTACCAATGCTTAATCAGTGAGGCACCTATCTCAGCGATCTGTCTATTTCGTTCATCCATAGT
TGCCTGACTCCCCGTCGTGTAGATAACTACGATACGGGAGGGCTTACCATCTGGCCCCAGTGCTGCAATG
ATACCGCGAGACCCACGCTCACCGGCTCCAGATTTATCAGCAATAAACCAGCCAGCCGGAAGGGCCGAGC
GCAGAAGTGGTCCTGCAACTTTATCCGCCTCCATCCAGTCTATTAATTGTTGCCGGGAAGCTAGAGTAAG
TAGTTCGCCAGTTAATAGTTTGCGCAACGTTGTTGCCATTGCTACAGGCATCGTGGTGTCACGCTCGTCG
TTTGGTATGGCTTCATTCAGCTCCGGTTCCCAACGATCAAGGCGAGTTACATGATCCCCCATGTTGTGCA
AAAAAGCGGTTAGCTCCTTCGGTCCTCCGATCGTTGTCAGAAGTAAGTTGGCCGCAGTGTTATCACTCAT
GGTTATGGCAGCACTGCATAATTCTCTTACTGTCATGCCATCCGTAAGATGCTTTTCTGTGACTGGTGAG
TACTCAACCAAGTCATTCTGAGAATAGTGTATGCGGCGACCGAGTTGCTCTTGCCCGGCGTCAATACGGG
ATAATACCGCGCCACATAGCAGAACTTTAAAAGTGCTCATCATTGGAAAACGTTCTTCGGGGCGAAAACT
CTCAAGGATCTTACCGCTGTTGAGATCCAGTTCGATGTAACCCACTCGTGCACCCAACTGATCTTCAGCA
TCTTTTACTTTCACCAGCGTTTCTGGGTGAGCAAAAACAGGAAGGCAAAATGCCGCAAAAAAGGGAATAA
GGGCGACACGGAAATGTTGAATACTCATACTCTTCCTTTTTCAATATTATTGAAGCATTTATCAGGGTTA
TTGTCTCATGAGCGGATACATATTTGAATGTATTTAGAAAAATAAACAAATAGGGGTTCCGCGCACATTT
CCCCGAAAAGTGCCACCTGACGTCGACGGATCGGGAGATCTCCCGATCCCCTATGGTGCACTCTCAGTAC
AATCTGCTCTGATGCCGCATAGTTAAGCCAGTATCTGCTCCCTGCTTGTGTGTTGGAGGTCGCTGAGTAG
TGCGCGAGCAAAATTTAAGCTACAACAAGGCAAGGCTTGACCGACAATTGCATGAAGAATCTGCTTAGGG
TTAGGCGTTTTGCGCTGCTTCGCGATGTACGGGCCAGATATACGCGTT
